>Addgene plasmid #133044 | pCAG-mIRFP670nuc-TEV-Xph20-ETWV | addgene full sequence | sequence record 261169 | Addgene NGS Result
GGTCGACATTGATTATTGACTAGAGTCATCCTCATCGTCGACATTGATTATTGACTAGTTATTAATAGTA
ATCAATTACGGGGTCATTAGTTCATAGCCCATATATGGAGTTCCGCGTTACATAACTTACGGTAAATGGC
CCGCCTGGCTGACCGCCCAACGACCCCCGCCCATTGACGTCAATAATGACGTATGTTCCCATAGTAACGC
CAATAGGGACTTTCCATTGACGTCAATGGGTGGAGTATTTACGGTAAACTGCCCACTTGGCAGTACATCA
AGTGTATCATATGCCAAGTACGCCCCCTATTGACGTCAATGACGGTAAATGGCCCGCCTGGCATTATGCC
CAGTACATGACCTTATGGGACTTTCCTACTTGGCAGTACATCTACGTATTAGTCATCGCTATTACCATGG
TCGAGGTGAGCCCCACGTTCTGCTTCACTCTCCCCATCTCCCCCCCCTCCCCACCCCCAATTTTGTATTT
ATTTATTTTTTAATTATTTTGTGCAGCGATGGGGGCGGGGGGGGGGGGGGGGCGCGCCRGGSGGGGSGGG
GGGGGGSGGGGGGSGGGGSGGGGSGRGGCGGAGAGGKGCGGCGGCAGCCAATCAGAGCGGCGCGCTCCGA
AAGTTTCCTTTTATGGCGAGGCGGCGGCGGCGGCGGCCCTATAAAAAGCGAAGCGCGCGGCGGGCGGGAG
TCGCTGCGCGCTGCCTTCGCCCCGTGCCCCGCTCCGCCGCCGCCTCGCGCCGCCCGCCCCGGCTCTGACT
GACCGCGTTACTCCCACAGGTGAGCGGGCGGGACGGCCCTTCTCCTCCGGGCTGTAATTAGCGCTTGGTT
TAATGACGGCTTGTTTCTTTTCTGTGGCTGCGTGAAAGCCTTGAGGGGCTCCGGGAGGGCCCTTTGTGCG
GGGGGAGCGGCTCGGGGGGTGCGTGCGTGTGTGTGTGCGTGGGGAGCGCCGCGTGCGGCTCCGCGCTGCC
CGGCGGCTGTGAGCGCTGCGGGCGCGGCGCGGGGCTTTGTGCGCTCCGCAGTGTGCGCGAGGGGAGCGCG
GCCGGGGGCGGTGCCCCGCGGTGCGGGGGGGGCTGCGAGGGGAACAAAGGCTGCGTGCGGGGTGTGTGCG
TGGGGGGGTGAGCAGGGGGTGTGGGCGCGTCGGTCGGGCTGCAACCCCCCCTGCACCCCCCTCCCCGAGT
TGCTGAGCACGGCCCGGCTTCGGGTGCGGGGCTCCGTACGGGGCGTGGCGCGGGGCTCGCCGTGCCGGGC
GGGGGGTGGCGGCAGGTGGGGGTGCCGGGCGGGGCGGGGCCGCCTCGGGCCGGGGRGGGCTCGGGGGRGG
GGCGCGGCGGCCCCCGGAGCGCCGGCGGCTGTCGAGGCGCGGCGAGCCGCAGCCATTGCCTTTTATGGTA
ATCGTGCGAGAGGGCGCAGGGACTTCCTTTGTCCCAAATCTGTGCGGAGCCGAAATCTGGGAGGCGCCGC
CGCACCCCCTCTAGCGGGCGCGGGGCGAAGCGGTGCGGCGCCGGCAGGAAGGAAATGGGCGGGGAGGGCC
TTCGTGCGTCGCCGCGCCGCCGTCCCCTTCTCCCTCTCCAGCCTCGGGGCTGTCCGCGGGGGGACGGCTG
CCTTCGGGGGGGACGGGGCAGGGCGGGGTTCGGCTTCTGGCGTGTGACCGGCGGCTCTAGAGCCTCTGCT
AACCATGTTCATGCCTTCTTCTTTTTCCTACAGCTCCTGGGCAACGTGCTGGTTATTGTGCTGTCTCATC
ATTTTGGCAAAGAATTCGGTACCGCGGGCCCGGGGCCACCATGGTAGCAGGTCATGCCTCTGGCAGCCCC
GCATTCGGGACCGCCTCTCATTCGAATTGCGAACATGAAGAGATCCACCTCGCCGGCTCGATCCAGCCGC
ATGGCGCGCTTCTGGTCGTCAGCGAACATGATCATCGCGTCATCCAGGCCAGCGCCAACGCCGCGGAATT
TCTGAATCTCGGAAGCGTACTCGGCGTTCCGCTCGCCGAGATCGACGGCGATCTGTTGATCAAGATCCTG
CCGCATCTCGATCCCACCGCCGAAGGCATGCCGGTCGCGGTGCGCTGCCGGATCGGCAATCCCTCTACGG
AGTACTGCGGTCTGATGCATCGGCCTCCGGAAGGCGGGCTGATCATCGAACTCGAACGTGCCGGCCCGTC
GATCGATCTGTCAGGCACGCTGGCGCCGGCGCTGGAGCGGATTCGCACGGCGGGTTCACTGCGCGCGCTG
TGCGATGACACCGTGCTGCTGTTTCAGCAGTGCACCGGCTACGACCGGGTGATGGTGTATCGTTTCGATG
AGCAAGGCCACGGCCTGGTATTCTCCGAGTGCCATGTGCCTGGGCTCGAATCCTATTTCGGCAACCGCTA
TCCGTCGTCGACTGTCCCGCAGATGGCGCGGCAGCTGTACGTGCGGCAGCGCGTCCGCGTGCTGGTCGAC
GTCACCTATCAGCCGGTGCCGCTGGAGCCGCGGCTGTCGCCGCTGACCGGGCGCGATCTCGACATGTCGG
GCTGCTTCCTGCGCTCGATGTCGCCGTGCCATCTGCAGTTCCTGAAGGACATGGGCGTGCGCGCCACCCT
GGCGGTGTCGCTGGTGGTCGGCGGCAAGCTGTGGGGCCTGGTTGTCTGTCACCATTATCTGCCGCGCTTC
ATCCGTTTCGAGCTGCGGGCGATCTGCAAACGGCTCGCCGAAAGGATCGCGACGCGGATCACCGCGCTTG
AGAGCAGATCTGCTGATCCAAAAAAGAAGAGAAAGGTAGATCCAAAAAAGAAGAGAAAGGTAGATCCAAA
AAAGAAGAGAAAGGTAGGATCGACCGGATCTAGAAAGCTTCAATTGGGAAGCGGAAGCGGAGAAAGCTTG
TTTAAGGGGCCGCGTGATTACAACCCGATATCGAGCACCATTTGTCATTTGACGAATGAATCTGATGGGC
ACACAACATCGTTGTATGGTATTGGATTTGGTCCCTTCATCATTACAAACAAGCACTTGTTTAGAAGAAA
TAATGGAACACTGTTGGTCCAATCACTACATGGTGTATTCAAGGTCAAGAACACCACGACTTTGCAACAA
CACCTCATTGATGGGAGGGACATGATAATTATTCGCATGCCTAAGGATTTCCCACCATTTCCTCAAAAGC
TGAAATTTAGAGAGCCACAAAGGGAAGAGCGCATATGTCTTGTGACAACCAACTTCCAAACTAAGAGCAT
GTCTAGCATGGTGTCAGACACTAGTTGCACATTCCCTTCATCTGATGGCATATTCTGGAAGCATTGGATT
CAAACCAAGGATGGGCAGTGTGGCAGTCCATTAGTATCAACTAGAGATGGGTTCATTGTTGGTATACACT
CAGCATCGAATTTCACCAACACAAACAATTATTTCACAAGCGTGCCGAAAAACTTCATGGAATTGTTGAC
AAATCAGGAGGCGCAGCAGTGGGTTAGTGGTTGGCGATTAAATGCTGACTCAGTATTGTGGGGGGGCCAT
AAAGTTTTCATGGTGAAACCTGAAGAGCCTTTTCAGCCAGTTAAGGAAGCGACTCAACTCATGGGTTCTT
CCGGCTCTAGCGGCTCTAGTGAGAATTTGTATTTTCAGGGCGGATCCGCTAGCTCCGTGCCGACCAAACT
GGAAGTGGTTGCGGCCACCCCGACGTCTCTGCTGATCAGCTGGGATGCAGTGGCGAAGAATGTGAAGGTC
GGTTATTACCGTATCACCTATGGCGAAACGGGCGGTAACTCCCCGGTTCAGGAATTCACCGTCCCGGGTA
GTTCCTCAACCGCAACGATTTCCGGCCTGAAACCGGGTGTCGACTATACCATTACGGTTTACGCTAATGG
GGTGCTGAGTAAGATGGTGCTTCCGATTTCTATCAATTACCGTACCCTCGAGGGCGGGAGTGGAGGGTCC
GGTGGCAGTGGCGGTTCGGGTGGGTCAGGCGGTTCGGGCGGTTCTGGCGGCTCTGGCGGTAGCGGAGGCA
GCGGTGGTTCCGGCGGAAGCGGTACCGAAACCTGGGTGTAATAATGTACAAGTAAAGCGGCCCCGGACTC
GAGGCCGCAGGTAAGTATCAAGGTTACAAGACAGGTTTAAGGAGACCAATAGAAACTGGGCTTGTCGAGA
CAGAGAAGACTCTTGCGTTTCTGATAGGCACCTATTGGTCTTACTGACATCCACTTTGCCTTTCTCTCCA
CAGGTGTCGACAATCAACCTCTGGATTACAAAATTTGTGAAAGATTGACTGGTATTCTTAACTATGTTGC
TCCTTTTACGCTATGTGGATACGCTGCTTTAATGCCTTTGTATCATGCTATTGCTTCCCGTATGGCTTTC
ATTTTCTCCTCCTTGTATAAATCCTGGTTGCTGTCTCTTTATGAGGAGTTGTGGCCCGTTGTCAGGCAAC
GTGGCGTGGTGTGCACTGTGTTTGCTGACGCAACCCCCACTGGTTGGGGCATTGCCACCACCTGTCAGCT
CCTTTCCGGGACTTTCGCTTTCCCCCTCCCTATTGCCACGGCGGAACTCATCGCCGCCTGCCTTGCCCGC
TGCTGGACAGGGGCTCGGCTGTTGGGCACTGACAATTCCGTGGTGTTGTCGGGGAAGCTGACGTCCTTTC
CATGGCTGCTCGCCTGTGTTGCCACCTGGATTCTGCGCGGGACGTCCTTCTGCTACGTCCCTTCGGCCCT
CAATCCAGCGGACCTTCCTTCCCGCGGCCTGCTGCCGGCTCTGCGGCCTCTTCCGCGTCTTCGCCTTCGC
CCTCAGACGAGTCGGATCTCCCTTTGGGCCGCCTCCCCGCCTGGAATTCGAGCTCGGTACGATCAGCCTC
GACTGTGCCTTCTAGTTGCCAGCCATCTGTTGTTTGCCCCTCCCCCGTGCCTTCCTTGACCCTGGAAGGT
GCCACTCCCACTGTCCTTTCCTAATAAAATGAGGAAATTGCATCGCATTGTCTGAGTAGGTGTCATTCTA
TTCTGGGGGGTGGGGTGGGGCAGGACAGCAAGGGGGAGGATTGGGAAGACAATAGCCCAGCTTTTGTTCC
CTTTAGTGAGGGTTAATTGCGCGCTTGGCGTAATCATGGTCATAGCTGTTTCCTGTGTGAAATTGTTATC
CGCTAATTCACTCCTCAGGTGCAGGCTGCCTATCAGAAGGTGGTGGCTGGTGTGGCCAATGCCCTGGCTC
ACAAATACCACTGAGATCGATCTTTTTCCCTCTGCCAAAAATTATGGGGACATCATGAAGCCCCTTGAGC
ATCTGACTTCTGGCTAATAAAGGAAATTTATTTTCATTGCAATAGTGTGTTGGAATTTTTTGTGTCTCTC
ACTCGGAAGGACATATGGGAGGGCAAATCATTTAAAACATCAGAATGAGTATTTGGTTTAGAGTTTGGCA
ACATATGCCCATATGCTGGCTGCCATGAACAAAGGTTGGCTATAAAGAGGTCATCAGTATATGAAACAGC
CCCCTGCTGTCCATTCCTTATTCCATAGAAAAGCCTTGACTTGAGGTTAGATTTTTTTTATATTTTGTTT
TGTGTTATTTTTTTCTTTAACATCCCTAAAATTTTCCTTACATGTTTTACTAGCCAGATTTTTCCTCCTC
TCCTGACTACTCCCAGTCATAGCTGTCCCTCTTCTCTTATGGAGATCCCTCGACCTGCAGCCCAAGCTTG
GCGTAATCATGGTCATAGCTGTTTCCTGTGTGAAATTGTTATCCGCTCACAATTCCACACAACATACGAG
CCGGAAGCATAAAGTGTAAAGCCTGGGGTGCCTAATGAGTGAGCTAACTCACATTAATTGCGTTGCGCTC
ACTGCCCGCTTTCCAGTCGGGAAACCTGTCGTGCCAGCGGATCCGCATCTCAATTAGTCAGCAACCATAG
TCCCGCCCCTAACTCCGCCCATCCCGCCCCTAACTCCGCCCAGTTCCGCCCATTCTCCGCCCCATGGCTG
ACTAATTTTTTTTATTTATGCAGAGGCCGAGGCCGCCTCGGCCTCTGAGCTATTCCAGAAGTAGTGAGGA
GGCTTTTTTGGAGGCCTAGGCTTTTGCAAAAAGCTAACTTGTTTATTGCAGCTTATAATGGTTACAAATA
AAGCAATAGCATCACAAATTTCACAAATAAAGCATTTTTTTCACTGCATTCTAGTTGTGGTTTGTCCAAA
CTCATCAATGTATCTTATCATGTCTGGATCCGCTGCATTAATGAATCGGCCAACGCGCGGGGAGAGGCGG
TTTGCGTATTGGGCGCTCTTCCGCTTCCTCGCTCACTGACTCGCTGCGCTCGGTCGTTCGGCTGCGGCGA
GCGGTATCAGCTCACTCAAAGGCGGTAATACGGTTATCCACAGAATCAGGGGATAACGCAGGAAAGAACA
TGTGAGCAAAAGGCCAGCAAAAGGCCAGGAACCGTAAAAAGGCCGCGTTGCTGGCGTTTTTCCATAGGCT
CCGCCCCCCTGACGAGCATCACAAAAATCGACGCTCAAGTCAGAGGTGGCGAAACCCGACAGGACTATAA
AGATACCAGGCGTTTCCCCCTGGAAGCTCCCTCGTGCGCTCTCCTGTTCCGACCCTGCCGCTTACCGGAT
ACCTGTCCGCCTTTCTCCCTTCGGGAAGCGTGGCGCTTTCTCATAGCTCACGCTGTAGGTATCTCAGTTC
GGTGTAGGTCGTTCGCTCCAAGCTGGGCTGTGTGCACGAACCCCCCGTTCAGCCCGACCGCTGCGCCTTA
TCCGGTAACTATCGTCTTGAGTCCAACCCGGTAAGACACGACTTATCGCCACTGGCAGCAGCCACTGGTA
ACAGGATTAGCAGAGCGAGGTATGTAGGCGGTGCTACAGAGTTCTTGAAGTGGTGGCCTAACTACGGCTA
CACTAGAAGAACAGTATTTGGTATCTGCGCTCTGCTGAAGCCAGTTACCTTCGGAAAAAGAGTTGGTAGC
TCTTGATCCGGCAAACAAACCACCGCTGGTAGCGGTGGTTTTTTTGTTTGCAAGCAGCAGATTACGCGCA
GAAAAAAAGGATCTCAAGAAGATCCTTTGATCTTTTCTACGGGGTCTGACGCTCAGTGGAACGAAAACTC
ACGTTAAGGGATTTTGGTCATGAGATTATCAAAAAGGATCTTCACCTAGATCCTTTTAAATTAAAAATGA
AGTTTTAAATCAATCTAAAGTATATATGAGTAAACTTGGTCTGACAGTTACCAATGCTTAATCAGTGAGG
CACCTATCTCAGCGATCTGTCTATTTCGTTCATCCATAGTTGCCTGACTCCCCGTCGTGTAGATAACTAC
GATACGGGAGGGCTTACCATCTGGCCCCAGTGCTGCAATGATACCGCGAGACCCACGCTCACCGGCTCCA
GATTTATCAGCAATAAACCAGCCAGCCGGAAGGGCCGAGCGCAGAAGTGGTCCTGCAACTTTATCCGCCT
CCATCCAGTCTATTAATTGTTGCCGGGAAGCTAGAGTAAGTAGTTCGCCAGTTAATAGTTTGCGCAACGT
TGTTGCCATTGCTACAGGCATCGTGGTGTCACGCTCGTCGTTTGGTATGGCTTCATTCAGCTCCGGTTCC
CAACGATCAAGGCGAGTTACATGATCCCCCATGTTGTGCAAAAAAGCGGTTAGCTCCTTCGGTCCTCCGA
TCGTTGTCAGAAGTAAGTTGGCCGCAGTGTTATCACTCATGGTTATGGCAGCACTGCATAATTCTCTTAC
TGTCATGCCATCCGTAAGATGCTTTTCTGTGACTGGTGAGTACTCAACCAAGTCATTCTGAGAATAGTGT
ATGCGGCGACCGAGTTGCTCTTGCCCGGCGTCAATACGGGATAATACCGCGCCACATAGCAGAACTTTAA
AAGTGCTCATCATTGGAAAACGTTCTTCGGGGCGAAAACTCTCAAGGATCTTACCGCTGTTGAGATCCAG
TTCGATGTAACCCACTCGTGCACCCAACTGATCTTCAGCATCTTTTACTTTCACCAGCGTTTCTGGGTGA
GCAAAAACAGGAAGGCAAAATGCCGCAAAAAAGGGAATAAGGGCGACACGGAAATGTTGAATACTCATAC
TCTTCCTTTTTCAATATTATTGAAGCATTTATCAGGGTTATTGTCTCATGAGCGGATACATATTTGAATG
TATTTAGAAAAATAAACAAATAGGGGTTCCGCGCACATTTCCCCGAAAAGTGCCACCTG
Features (pLannotate 1.2.2; 29 found; start..end, strand, type, name):
      5..23      +  enhancer       CMV enhancer (fragment): human cytomegalovirus immediate early enhancer
     40..419     +  enhancer       CMV enhancer: human cytomegalovirus immediate early enhancer
    697..1713    +  intron         chimeric intron: chimera between introns from chicken β-actin and rabbit β-globin
   1711..1767    +  CDS            HBB (fragment): HBB_LEPEU - Experimental evidence at protein level: Swiss-Prot protein existence level 1. Involved in oxygen transport from the lung to the various peripheral tissues. From Lepus europaeus (European hare).
   1767..1784    +  misc_feature   MCS (fragment): multiple cloning site
   1791..2735    +  CDS            miRFP670: miRFP670 is a basic (constitutively fluorescent) near ir fluorescent protein published in 2016, derived from Rhodopseudomonas palustris. It has low acid sensitivity. It requires the cofactor biliverdin for fluorescence.
   2748..2768    +  CDS            SV40 NLS: nuclear localization signal of SV40 (simian virus 40) large T antigen
   2772..2792    +  CDS            SV40 NLS: nuclear localization signal of SV40 (simian virus 40) large T antigen
   2796..2816    +  CDS            SV40 NLS: nuclear localization signal of SV40 (simian virus 40) large T antigen
   2859..3563    +  CDS            TEV protease: tobacco etch virus protease (Kapust et al., 2001)
   3606..3845    +  CDS            FINC_PLEWA (fragment): Experimental evidence at transcript level: Swiss-Prot protein existence level 2. Fibronectins bind cell surfaces and various compounds including collagen, fibrin, heparin, DNA, and actin. Fibronectins are involved in cell adhesion, cell motility, opsonization, wound healing, and maintenance of cell shape. May be involved in osteoblast compaction (By similarity). From Pleurodeles waltl (Iberian ribbed newt).
   4071..4203    +  intron         chimeric intron: chimera between introns from human β-globin and immunoglobulin heavy chain genes
   4212..4800    +  misc_feature   WPRE: woodchuck hepatitis virus posttranscriptional regulatory element
   4804..4820    +  misc_feature   MCS (fragment): pUC18/19 multiple cloning site
   4833..4944    +  polyA_signal   bGH poly(A) signal: bovine growth hormone polyadenylation signal
   5040..5058    -  promoter       T3 promoter: promoter for bacteriophage T3 RNA polymerase
   5117..5191    +  CDS            HBB (fragment): HBB_PONPY - Experimental evidence at transcript level: Swiss-Prot protein existence level 2. Involved in oxygen transport from the lung to the various peripheral tissues. From Pongo pygmaeus (Bornean orangutan).
   5266..5321    +  polyA_signal   β-globin poly(A) signal: rabbit β-globin polyadenylation signal (Gil and Proudfoot, 1987)
   5706..5722    -  protein_bind   lac operator: The lac repressor binds to the lac operator to inhibit transcription in E. coli. This inhibition can be relieved by adding lactose or isopropyl-β-D-thiogalactopyranoside (IPTG). lac repressor encoded by lacI
   5730..5760    -  promoter       lac promoter: promoter for the E. coli lac operon
   5775..5796    -  protein_bind   CAP binding site: CAP binding activates transcription in the presence of cAMP. E. coli catabolite activator protein
   5809..5848    -  CDS            lacI (fragment): lac repressor; lacI; The lac repressor binds to the lac operator to inhibit transcription in E. coli. This inhibition can be relieved by adding lactose or isopropyl-β-D-thiogalactopyranoside (IPTG).
   5855..5877    +  promoter       SV40 promoter (fragment): SV40 enhancer and early promoter
   5901..6036    +  rep_origin     SV40 ori: SV40 origin of replication
   6056..6190    +  polyA_signal   SV40 poly(A) signal: SV40 polyadenylation signal
   6192..6246    -  CDS            lacI (fragment): lac repressor; lacI; The lac repressor binds to the lac operator to inhibit transcription in E. coli. This inhibition can be relieved by adding lactose or isopropyl-β-D-thiogalactopyranoside (IPTG).
   6429..7017    -  rep_origin     ori: high-copy-number ColE1/pMB1/pBR322/pUC origin of replication
   7188..8048    -  CDS            AmpR: β-lactamase; bla; confers resistance to ampicillin, carbenicillin, and related antibiotics
   8049..8153    -  promoter       AmpR promoter: bla
