[The description below was written by a language model from this plasmid's Addgene catalogue record and pLannotate feature annotations shown in this document.]
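Description:
pCAG-mIRFP670nuc-TEV-Xph20-ETWV is a mammalian expression plasmid built on a home-made pCAG derivative (pCAG-miRFP670nuc). It is propagated in E. coli through a ColE1/pUC-type origin and selected with ampicillin via the β-lactamase gene; the catalogue lists it as low copy even though the annotated origin is of the high-copy pUC family. The backbone also carries an SV40 origin and remnants of lac regulatory sequences. The sequenced record is 8,179 nt, slightly larger than the listed total of 8,140 bp.

Expression is driven by the CAG promoter, seen in the feature table as the CMV enhancer followed by the chicken β-actin/rabbit β-globin chimeric intron. A single open reading frame encodes the near-infrared fluorescent protein miRFP670 (which needs biliverdin as cofactor), three tandem SV40 nuclear localization signals, TEV protease, a TEV cleavage site, and finally the synthetic insert Xph20-ETWV (417 bp, carrying an S63K mutation), cloned between NheI and BsrGI. The annotation software matches part of the insert to fibronectin, which suggests a fibronectin-domain-like scaffold, although the record does not state this. The design implies that the polyprotein processes itself: the protease cuts at its site, releasing Xph20-ETWV from the reporter, while the NLS-tagged miRFP670 portion accumulates in the nucleus and marks transfected cells without tagging the protein of interest. Downstream, a second chimeric intron, a WPRE and bGH and rabbit β-globin polyadenylation signals support transcript processing and expression.

The stated purpose is expression of Xph20-ETWV in mammalian cells with a nuclear miRFP670 reporter. The associated work concerns engineered selective competitors of conserved protein–protein interaction modules.
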