Addgene plasmid #133044: pCAG-mIRFP670nuc-TEV-Xph20-ETWV
Purpose: Expresses Xph20-ETWV in mammalian cells with nuclear miRFP670 as reporter
Depositing lab: Matthieu Sainlos. Depositing organization: CNRS UMR 5297, Institut Interdisciplinaire de Neurosciences (IINS). Publication: Engineering selective competitors for the discrimination of highly conserved protein-protein interaction modules. Rimbault C, Maruthi K, Breillat C, Genuer C, Crespillo S, Puente-Munoz V, Chamma I, Gauthereau I, Antoine S, Thibaut C, Tai FWJ, Dartigues B, Grillo-Bosch D, Claverol S, Poujol C, Choquet D, Mackereth CD, Sainlos M. Nat Commun. 2019 Oct 4;10(1):4521. doi: 10.1038/s41467-019-12528-4. PubMed 31586061.
Backbone
  Vector backbone: pCAG-miRFP670nuc
  Backbone size w/o insert (bp): 7723
  Total vector size (bp): 8140
  Modifications to backbone: Home-made vector derived from pCAG, which produces in frame a mIRFP670 reporter fused to NLS sequences, the TEV protease and the TEV cleavage site followed by the protein of interest.
  Vector type: Mammalian Expression
Growth in bacteria
  Bacterial resistance: Ampicillin, 100 μg/mL
  Growth temperature: 37°C
  Growth strain: DH5alpha
  Copy number: Low Copy
Gene/Insert
  Gene/Insert name: Xph20-ETWV
  Species: Synthetic
  Insert size (bp): 417
  Mutation: S63K
  Promoter: CAG
  Tag / fusion protein: miRFP670 (N terminal on backbone); NLS (N terminal on backbone); TEV protease + TEV cleavage site (N terminal on backbone)
  Cloning method: Restriction Enzyme; 5′ cloning site NheI (not destroyed); 3′ cloning site BsrGI (not destroyed)
  Sequencing primers: 5′ pCAG-F; 3′ WPRE-R
Terms and licenses: Academic/Nonprofit Terms; Industry Terms: Not Available to Industry
How to cite: pCAG-mIRFP670nuc-TEV-Xph20-ETWV was a gift from Matthieu Sainlos (Addgene plasmid # 133044 ; http://n2t.net/addgene:133044 ; RRID:Addgene_133044)
